Addgene plasmid #156651: pD649-HAsp-BTN3A2-Fc(DAPA)-AviTag-6xHis
Purpose: Mammalian expression of cell-surface protein extracellular domain fused to Fc(DAPA)-Avi-6xHis. Protein is secreted from cells.
Depositing lab: Chris Garcia. Depositing organization: Stanford University. Publication: A Human IgSF Cell-Surface Interactome Reveals a Complex Network of Protein-Protein Interactions. Wojtowicz WM, Vielmetter J, Fernandes RA, Siepe DH, Eastman CL, Chisholm GB, Cox S, Klock H, Anderson PW, Rue SM, Miller JJ, Glaser SM, Bragstad ML, Vance J, Lam AW, Lesley SA, Zinn K, Garcia KC. Cell. 2020 Aug 20;182(4):1027-1043.e17. doi: 10.1016/j.cell.2020.07.025. PubMed 32822567.
Backbone
  Vector backbone: pD649
  Backbone size w/o insert (bp): 6106
  Vector type: Mammalian Expression
Growth in bacteria
  Bacterial resistance: Ampicillin, 100 μg/mL
  Growth temperature: 37°C
  Growth strain: DH5alpha
  Copy number: High Copy
Gene/Insert
  Gene/Insert name: BTN3A2 (alt name: BT3A2)
  Species: H. sapiens (human)
  Insert size (bp): 657
  Mutation: Fc region of human IgG contains D265A and P329A mutations (DAPA)
  Entrez Gene: BTN3A2 (a.k.a. BT3.2, BTF4, BTN3.2, CD277)
  Promoter: CMV/SP6
  Tag / fusion protein: Fc(DAPA)-AviTag-6xHis (C terminal on backbone)
  Cloning method: Restriction Enzyme; 5′ cloning site GCGGCCGC (not destroyed); 3′ cloning site GGCGCGCC (not destroyed)
  Sequencing primers: 5′ ATTTAGGTGACACTATAG; 3′ CACGTACCAGTTGAACTTCACC
Resource information
  A portion of this plasmid was derived from a plasmid made by: synthesis by ThermoFisher
Terms and licenses: Academic/Nonprofit Terms; Industry Terms: Not Available to Industry
Depositor comments: Some plasmids in this collection may have an IS4-like element ISVsa5 family transposase upstream of the CMV promoter.
How to cite: pD649-HAsp-BTN3A2-Fc(DAPA)-AviTag-6xHis was a gift from Chris Garcia (Addgene plasmid # 156651 ; http://n2t.net/addgene:156651 ; RRID:Addgene_156651)
