[The description below was written by a language model from this plasmid's Addgene catalogue record and pLannotate feature annotations shown in this document.]
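Description:
pD649-HAsp-BTN3A2-Fc(DAPA)-AviTag-6xHis is a mammalian expression plasmid on the pD649 backbone, designed to produce the extracellular domain of the human cell-surface protein BTN3A2 (butyrophilin family, also called CD277/BT3.2) as a secreted Fc fusion. It is propagated in E. coli as a high-copy plasmid through a ColE1/pUC-type origin and is selected with ampicillin via a complete β-lactamase gene. The annotation also shows an SV40 promoter/EM7 promoter unit driving a puromycin N-acetyltransferase sequence (scored as a fragment) followed by an SV40 poly(A) signal, which would suggest a puromycin selection option in mammalian cells, although the catalogue entry does not list a mammalian marker. Short fragments of KanR, lacZα, ble and f1 ori appear to be backbone remnants.

The expression cassette consists of the CMV immediate-early enhancer and promoter, a partial CMV intron A, and an SP6 promoter that could support in vitro transcription and matches the listed 5′ sequencing primer site. The 657 bp BTN3A2 insert sits downstream of an N-terminal signal sequence. The plasmid name indicates an HA signal peptide, whereas the automated annotation matched this region partially to a mouse IgH signal sequence. The insert is cloned between retained NotI and AscI sites, in frame with a C-terminal Fc(DAPA)-AviTag-6xHis module and terminated by a bGH poly(A) signal. The record describes the Fc as human IgG carrying D265A and P329A mutations, which are commonly used to reduce effector function. The feature table's rabbit IgG label for this region is presumably a homology-based call. The AviTag allows site-specific biotinylation and the His tag allows metal-affinity purification. The construct belongs to a collection built for mapping protein-protein interactions among human IgSF cell-surface proteins. The depositor notes that some plasmids in the collection may carry an IS4-like transposase insertion upstream of the CMV promoter.
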