Features (pLannotate 1.2.2; 20 found; start..end, strand, type, name):
    119..143     -  CDS            KanR (fragment): aminoglycoside phosphotransferase; aph(3')-Ia; confers resistance to kanamycin
    254..842     +  rep_origin     ori: high-copy-number ColE1/pMB1/pBR322/pUC origin of replication
   1067..1084    +  terminator     rrnB T2 terminator (fragment): transcription terminator T2 from the E. coli rrnB gene
   1109..1128    -  CDS            lacZα (fragment): LacZα fragment of β-galactosidase; lacZ fragment
   1584..1600    +  protein_bind   lac operator: The lac repressor binds to the lac operator to inhibit transcription in E. coli. This inhibition can be relieved by adding lactose or isopropyl-β-D-thiogalactopyranoside (IPTG). lac repressor encoded by lacI
   1843..2146    +  enhancer       CMV enhancer: human cytomegalovirus immediate early enhancer
   2147..2350    +  promoter       CMV promoter: human cytomegalovirus (CMV) immediate early promoter
   2486..2529    +  intron         CMV intron (fragment): modified intron A from human cytomegalovirus
   2581..2599    +  promoter       SP6 promoter: promoter for bacteriophage SP6 RNA polymerase
   2603..2640    +  CDS            IgH signal sequence (fragment): signal sequence from the mouse immunoglobulin heavy chain variable region
   3145..4098    +  CDS            IGHG_RABIT (sequence partly withheld): Experimental evidence at protein level: Swiss-Prot protein existence level 1. From Oryctolagus cuniculus (Rabbit).
   4313..4424    +  polyA_signal   bGH poly(A) signal: bovine growth hormone polyadenylation signal
   4425..4533    +  rep_origin     f1 ori (fragment): f1 bacteriophage origin of replication; arrow indicates direction of (+) strand synthesis
   4547..4876    +  promoter       SV40 promoter: SV40 enhancer and early promoter
   4924..4971    +  promoter       EM7 promoter: synthetic bacterial promoter&nbsp
   4990..5589    +  CDS            PuroR (fragment): puromycin N-acetyltransferase; pac from Streptomyces; confers resistance to puromycin
   5599..5724    +  CDS            ble (fragment): BLE_KLEPN - Experimental evidence at protein level: Swiss-Prot protein existence level 1. Binding protein with a strong affinity to the bleomycin family of antibiotics. Binds to CL990; an antimitotic-antibiotic compound. From Klebsiella pneumoniae.
   5719..5840    +  polyA_signal   SV40 poly(A) signal: SV40 polyadenylation signal
   5893..6753    -  CDS            AmpR: β-lactamase; bla; confers resistance to ampicillin, carbenicillin, and related antibiotics
   6756..89      -  promoter       AmpR promoter (fragment) (across the origin): bla
>Addgene plasmid #156651 | pD649-HAsp-BTN3A2-Fc(DAPA)-AviTag-6xHis | depositor full sequence | sequence record 302411 | Full Sequence
TTTCAATATTATTGAAGCATTTATCAGGGTTATTGTCTCATGAGCGGATACATATTTGAATGTATTTAGA
AAAATAAACAAATAGGGGTCAGTGTTACAACCAATTAACCAATTCTGAACATTATCGCGAGCCCATTTAT
ACCTGAATATGGCTCATAACACCCCTTGCTCATGACCAAAATCCCTTAACGTGAGTTACGCGCGCGTCGT
TCCACTGAGCGTCAGACCCCGTAGAAAAGATCAAAGGATCTTCTTGAGATCCTTTTTTTCTGCGCGTAAT
CTGCTGCTTGCAAACAAAAAAACCACCGCTACCAGCGGTGGTTTGTTTGCCGGATCAAGAGCTACCAACT
CTTTTTCCGAAGGTAACTGGCTTCAGCAGAGCGCAGATACCAAATACTGTTCTTCTAGTGTAGCCGTAGT
TAGCCCACCACTTCAAGAACTCTGTAGCACCGCCTACATACCTCGCTCTGCTAATCCTGTTACCAGTGGC
TGCTGCCAGTGGCGATAAGTCGTGTCTTACCGGGTTGGACTCAAGACGATAGTTACCGGATAAGGCGCAG
CGGTCGGGCTGAACGGGGGGTTCGTGCACACAGCCCAGCTTGGAGCGAACGACCTACACCGAACTGAGAT
ACCTACAGCGTGAGCTATGAGAAAGCGCCACGCTTCCCGAAGGGAGAAAGGCGGACAGGTATCCGGTAAG
CGGCAGGGTCGGAACAGGAGAGCGCACGAGGGAGCTTCCAGGGGGAAACGCCTGGTATCTTTATAGTCCT
GTCGGGTTTCGCCACCTCTGACTTGAGCGTCGATTTTTGTGATGCTCGTCAGGGGGGCGGAGCCTATGGA
AAAACGCCAGCAACGCGGCCTTTTTACGGTTCCTGGCCTTTTGCTGGCCTTTTGCTCACATGTTCTTTCC
TGCGTTATCCCCTGATTCTGTGGATAACCGTATTACCGCCTTTGAGTGAGCTGATACCGCTCGCCGCAGC
CGAACGACCGAGCGCAGCGAGTCAGTGAGCGAGGAAGCGGAAGGCGAGAGTAGGGAACTGCCAGGCATCA
AACTAAGCAGAAGGCCCCTGACGGATGGCCTTTTTGCGTTTCTACAAACTCTTTCTGTGTTGTAAAACGA
CGGCCAGTCTTAAGCTCGGGCCCCCTGGGCGGTTCTGATAACGAGTAATCGTTAATCCGCAAATAACGTA
AAAACCCGCTTCGGCGGGTTTTTTTATGGGGGGAGTTTAGGGAAAGAGCATTTGTCAGAATATTTAAGGG
CGCCTGTCACTTTGCTTGATATATGAGAATTATTTAACCTTATAAATGAGAAAAAAGCAACGCACTTTAA
ATAAGATACGTTGCTTTTTCGATTGATGAACACCTATAATTAAACTATTCATCTATTATTTATGATTTTT
TGTATATACAATATTTCTAGTTTGTTAAAGAGAATTAAGAAAATAAATCTCGAAAATAATAAAGGGAAAA
TCAGTTTTTGATATCAAAATTATACATGTCAACGATAATACAAAATATAATACAAACTATAAGATGTTAT
CAGTATTTATTATCATTTAGAATAAATTTTGTGTCGCCCTTAATTGTGAGCGGATAACAATTACGAGCTT
CATGCACAGTGGCGTTGACTCAATATTGGCCATTAGCCATATTATTCATTGGTTATATAGCATAAATCAA
TATTGGCTATTGGCCATTGCATACGTTGTATCTATATCATAATATGTACATTTATATTGGCTCATGTCCA
ATATGACCGCCATGTTGGCATTGATTATTGACTAGTTATTAATAGTAATCAATTACGGGGTCATTAGTTC
ATAGCCCATATATGGAGTTCCGCGTTACATAACTTACGGTAAATGGCCCGCCTGGCTGACCGCCCAACGA
CCCCCGCCCATTGACGTCAATAATGACGTATGTTCCCATAGTAACGCCAATAGGGACTTTCCATTGACGT
CAATGGGTGGAGTATTTACGGTAAACTGCCCACTTGGCAGTACATCAAGTGTATCATATGCCAAGTACGC
CCCCTATTGACGTCAATGACGGTAAATGGCCCGCCTGGCATTATGCCCAGTACATGACCTTATGGGACTT
TCCTACTTGGCAGTACATCTACGTATTAGTCATCGCTATTACCATGGTGATGCGGTTTTGGCAGTACATC
AATGGGCGTGGATAGCGGTTTGACTCACGGGGATTTCCAAGTCTCCACCCCATTGACGTCAATGGGAGTT
TGTTTTGGCACCAAAATCAACGGGACTTTCCAAAATGTCGTAACAACTCCGCCCCATTGACGCAAATGGG
CGGTAGGCGTGTACGGTGGGAGGTCTATATAAGCAGAGCTCGTTTAGTGAACCGTCAGATCGCCTGGAGA
CGCCATCCACGCTGTTTTGACCTCCATAGAAGACACCGGGACCGATCCAGCCTCCGCGGCCGGGAACGGT
GCATTGGAACGCGGATTCCCCGTGCCAAGAGTGACGTAAGTACCGCCTATAGAGTCTATAGGCCCACCCC
CTTGGCTTCGTTAGAACGCGGCTACAATTAATACATAACCTTATGTATCATACACATACGATTTAGGTGA
CACTATAGAATAACATCCACTTTGCCTTTCTCTCCACAGGTGTCCACTCCCAGGTCCAACTGCACCTCGG
TTCTATCGAAAACGCGCCTGCTAGCGCCACCATGAAGACCATCATTGCCCTGAGCTACATCTTCTGCCTG
GTGTTCGCTGCGGCCGCC
[639 nt withheld, positions 2749-3387]
AGAAGCGCCCAGCCTTGGGGCGCGCCGGGCGGCGACAAGACCCACACCTGCCCCCCCTGCCCAGCTCCAG
AACTGCTGGGAGGGCCTTCCGTGTTCCTGTTCCCCCCCAAGCCCAAGGACACCCTGATGATCAGCAGGAC
CCCCGAGGTGACCTGCGTGGTGGTGGCCGTGTCCCACGAGGACCCAGAGGTGAAGTTCAACTGGTACGTG
GACGGCGTGGAGGTGCACAACGCCAAGACCAAGCCCAGAGAGGAGCAGTACAACAGCACCTACAGGGTGG
TGTCCGTGCTGACCGTGCTGCACCAGGACTGGCTGAACGGCAAAGAATACAAGTGCAAAGTCTCCAACAA
GGCCCTGGCTGCCCCAATCGAAAAGACAATCAGCAAGGCCAAGGGCCAGCCACGGGAGCCCCAGGTGTAC
ACCCTGCCCCCCAGCCGGGAGGAGATGACCAAGAACCAGGTGTCCCTGACCTGTCTGGTGAAGGGCTTCT
ACCCCAGCGATATCGCCGTGGAGTGGGAGAGCAACGGCCAGCCCGAGAACAACTACAAGACCACCCCCCC
AGTGCTGGACAGCGACGGCAGCTTCTTCCTGTACAGCAAGCTGACCGTGGACAAGTCCAGGTGGCAGCAG
GGCAACGTGTTCAGCTGCAGCGTGATGCACGAGGCCCTGCACAACCACTACACCCAGAAGTCCCTGAGCC
TGAGCCCCGGCGGCAGCGGTCTTAATGATATTTTCGAGGCTCAGAAGATTGAGTGGCATGAACACCACCA
CCATCACCACTAAGGCCGGCCTGTAGTCACTGGCACAACGCGTTACCCGGTAAGCCAATCGGGTATACAC
GGTCGTCATACTGCAGACAGGGTTCTTCTACTTTGCAAGATAGTCTTGAGTAGTAAAATAAATAGATAGA
GAAAATCAGCCTCGACTGTGCCTTCTAGTTGCCAGCCATCTGTTGTTTGCCCCTCCCCCGTGCCTTCCTT
GACCCTGGAAGGTGCCACTCCCACTGTCCTTTCCTAATAAAATGAGGAAATTGCATCACAACACTCAACC
CTATCTCGGTCTATTCTTTTGATTTATAAGGGATTTTGCCGATTTCGGCCTATTGGTTAAAAAATGAGCT
GATTTAACAAAAATTTAACGCGAATTAATTCTGTGGAATGTGTGTCAGTTAGGGTGTGGAAAGTCCCCAG
GCTCCCCAGCAGGCAGAAGTATGCAAAGCATGCATCTCAATTAGTCAGCAACCAGGTGTGGAAAGTCCCC
AGGCTCCCCAGCAGGCAGAAGTATGCAAAGCATGCATCTCAATTAGTCAGCAACCATAGTCCCGCCCCTA
ACTCCGCCCATCCCGCCCCTAACTCCGCCCAGTTCCGCCCATTCTCCGCCCCATGGCTGACTAATTTTTT
TTATTTATGCAGAGGCCGAGGCCGCCTCTGCCTCTGAGCTATTCCAGAAGTAGTGAGGAGGCTTTTTTGG
AGGCCTAGGCTTTTGCAAAAAGCTCCCGGGAGCTTGTATATCCATTTTCGGATCTGATCAGCACGTGTTG
ACAATTAATCATCGGCATAGTATATCGGCATAGTATAATACGACAAGGTGAGGAACTAAACCATGACCGA
GTACAAGCCCACGGTGCGCCTCGCCACCCGCGACGACGTCCCCAGGGCCGTACGCACCCTCGCCGCCGCG
TTCGCCGACTACCCCGCCACGCGCCACACCGTCGATCCGGACCGCCACATCGAGCGGGTCACCGAGCTGC
AAGAACTCTTCCTCACGCGCGTCGGGCTCGACATCGGCAAGGTGTGGGTCGCGGACGACGGCGCCGCGGT
GGCGGTCTGGACCACGCCGGAGAGCGTCGAAGCGGGGGCGGTGTTCGCCGAGATCGGCCCGCGCATGGCC
GAGTTGAGCGGTTCCCGGCTGGCCGCGCAGCAACAGATGGAAGGCCTCCTGGCGCCGCACCGGCCCAAGG
AGCCCGCGTGGTTCCTGGCCACCGTCGGCGTCTCGCCCGACCACCAGGGCAAGGGTCTGGGCAGCGCCGT
CGTGCTCCCCGGAGTGGAGGCGGCCGAGCGCGCCGGGGTGCCCGCCTTCCTGGAGACATCCGCGCCCCGC
AACCTCCCCTTCTACGAGCGGCTCGGCTTCACCGTCACCGCCGACGTCGAGGTGCCCGAAGGACCGCGCA
CCTGGTGCATGACCCGCAAGCCCGGTGCCTGACACGTGCTACGAGATTTCGATTCCACCGCCGCCTTCTA
TGAAAGGTTGGGCTTCGGAATCGTTTTCCGGGACGCCGGCTGGATGATCCTCCAGCGCGGGGATCTCATG
CTGGAGTTCTTCGCCCACCCCAACTTGTTTATTGCAGCTTATAATGGTTACAAATAAAGCAATAGCATCA
CAAATTTCACAAATAAAGCATTTTTTTCACTGCATTCTAGTTGTGGTTTGTCCAAACTCATCAATGTATC
TTATCATGTCTGTATACCGTCGACCTCTAGCTAGAGCTTGGCGTAATCATGGTCATTACCAATGCTTAAT
CAGTGAGGCACCTATCTCAGCGATCTGTCTATTTCGTTCATCCATAGTTGCCTGACTCCCCGTCGTGTAG
ATAACTACGATACGGGAGGGCTTACCATCTGGCCCCAGCGCTGCGATGATACCGCGAGAACCACGCTCAC
CGGCTCCGGATTTATCAGCAATAAACCAGCCAGCCGGAAGGGCCGAGCGCAGAAGTGGTCCTGCAACTTT
ATCCGCCTCCATCCAGTCTATTAATTGTTGCCGGGAAGCTAGAGTAAGTAGTTCGCCAGTTAATAGTTTG
CGCAACGTTGTTGCCATCGCTACAGGCATCGTGGTGTCACGCTCGTCGTTTGGTATGGCTTCATTCAGCT
CCGGTTCCCAACGATCAAGGCGAGTTACATGATCCCCCATGTTGTGCAAAAAAGCGGTTAGCTCCTTCGG
TCCTCCGATCGTTGTCAGAAGTAAGTTGGCCGCAGTGTTATCACTCATGGTTATGGCAGCACTGCATAAT
TCTCTTACTGTCATGCCATCCGTAAGATGCTTTTCTGTGACTGGTGAGTACTCAACCAAGTCATTCTGAG
AATAGTGTATGCGGCGACCGAGTTGCTCTTGCCCGGCGTCAATACGGGATAATACCGCGCCACATAGCAG
AACTTTAAAAGTGCTCATCATTGGAAAACGTTCTTCGGGGCGAAAACTCTCAAGGATCTTACCGCTGTTG
AGATCCAGTTCGATGTAACCCACTCGTGCACCCAACTGATCTTCAGCATCTTTTACTTTCACCAGCGTTT
CTGGGTGAGCAAAAACAGGAAGGCAAAATGCCGCAAAAAAGGGAATAAGGGCGACACGGAAATGTTGAAT
ACTCATATTCTTCCTT
