>Addgene plasmid #156651 | pD649-HAsp-BTN3A2-Fc(DAPA)-AviTag-6xHis | depositor partial sequence | sequence record 302412 | insert (extracellular domain)
[639 nt withheld, positions 1-639]
AGAAGCGCCCAGCCTTGG
